Addgene plasmid #210771: pDL0_176
Purpose: S_Start codon
Depositing lab: Dmitri Nusinow. Depositing organization: Donald Danforth Plant Science Center. Publication: Remote Sensing of Endogenous Pigmentation by Inducible Synthetic Circuits in Grasses. Lee DY, Acosta-Gamboa L, Saleh L, Pathak S, Swyers N, Morgan A, Meerdink S, Kuzio C, Calderon S, Sheng H, Kenney S, Zare A, Gehan M, Nusinow DA. Plant Biotechnol J. 2025 Dec 5. doi: 10.1111/pbi.70480. PubMed 41351300.
Backbone
  Vector backbone: pICH41258
  Backbone size w/o insert (bp): 2243
  Total vector size (bp): 2252
  Vector type: Plant Expression, Synthetic Biology
Growth in bacteria
  Bacterial resistance: Spectinomycin, 50 μg/mL
  Growth temperature: 37°C
  Growth strain: DH5alpha
  Copy number: Unknown
Gene/Insert
  Gene/Insert name: Start linker
  Species: Synthetic
  Insert size (bp): 10
Terms and licenses: Academic/Nonprofit Terms; Industry Terms: Not Available to Industry
Depositor comments: Please visit https://doi.org/10.1101/2025.06.20.660755 for bioRxiv preprint.
How to cite: pDL0_176 was a gift from Dmitri Nusinow (Addgene plasmid # 210771 ; http://n2t.net/addgene:210771 ; RRID:Addgene_210771)
