[The description below was written by a language model from this plasmid's Addgene catalogue record and pLannotate feature annotations shown in this document.]
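Description:
pDL0_176 is a small synthetic-biology part plasmid (about 2.25 kb) built on the pICH41258 backbone, catalogued under plant expression and synthetic biology. Its naming and backbone are consistent with a modular, level-0 style cloning part, although the record does not spell out the assembly standard or the flanking restriction sites and overhangs. The payload is a synthetic "Start linker" of only about 10 bp, with the stated purpose "S_Start codon". In other words, it is a very short spacer that supplies a translation start codon at a defined position in a multi-part assembly, not a gene or an expression cassette. The insert is too small to have been annotated, so the feature table describes only the backbone, and no plant promoter, terminator, tag or reporter is present in the record.

The plasmid is propagated in E. coli through a high-copy ColE1/pMB1/pUC-type origin. Selection uses aadA, an aminoglycoside adenylyltransferase conferring spectinomycin (and streptomycin) resistance, which lies downstream of an annotated bla (AmpR) promoter. The short integrase and gentamicin acetyltransferase fragments flanking this region are probably remnants of the integron context from which the aadA cassette was derived, and they are not functional markers. The small lacI fragment is likewise probably vestigial backbone sequence.

On its own the plasmid expresses nothing in plants. It serves as a building block to be combined with promoter, coding and terminator parts when assembling transcription units. It was deposited with work on inducible synthetic circuits that drive endogenous pigmentation in grasses for remote sensing.
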