Features (pLannotate 1.2.2; 6 found; start..end, strand, type, name):
    110..214     +  promoter       AmpR promoter: bla
    205..285     -  CDS            int (fragment): INT2_ECOLX - Protein inferred from homology: Swiss-Prot protein existence level 3. Putative integrase believed to be involved in the insertion of antibiotic resistance genes into plasmids and transposons. From Escherichia coli.
    373..429     +  CDS            GmR (fragment): gentamycin acetyltransferase; aacC1; confers resistance to gentamycin
    436..1224    +  CDS            aadA: S3AD_ECOLX - Experimental evidence at protein level: Swiss-Prot protein existence level 1. Mediates bacterial resistance to the antibiotics streptomycin and spectinomycin. From Escherichia coli.
   1398..1986    +  rep_origin     ori: high-copy-number ColE1/pMB1/pBR322/pUC origin of replication
   2169..2218    +  CDS            lacI (fragment): lac repressor; lacI; The lac repressor binds to the lac operator to inhibit transcription in E. coli. This inhibition can be relieved by adding lactose or isopropyl-β-D-thiogalactopyranoside (IPTG).
>Addgene plasmid #210771 | pDL0_176 | addgene full sequence | sequence record 421267 | Addgene NGS Result
GTGGCTCTTCAGTGGACGAAAGGGCCTCGTGATACGCCTATTTTTATAGGTTAATGTCATGATAATAATG
GTTTCTTAGACGTCAGGTGGCACTTTTCGGGGAAATGTGCGCGGAACCCCTATTTGTTTATTTTTCTAAA
TACATTCAAATATGTATCCGCTCATGAGACAATAACCCTGATAAATGCTTCAATAATATTGAAAAAGGAA
GAGTATGCGCTCACGCAACTGGTCCAGAACCTTGACCGAACGCAGCGGTGGTAACGGCGCAGTGGCGGTT
TTCATGGCTTGTTATGACTGTTTTTTTTTGGGGTACAGTCTATGCCTCGGGCATCCAAGCAGCAAGCGCG
TTACGCCGTGGGTCGATGTTTGATGTTATGGAGCAGCAACGATGTTACGCAGCAGGGCAGTCGCCCTAAA
ACAAAGTTAAACATCATGAGGGAAGCGGTGATCGCCGAAGTATCGACTCAACTATCAGAGGTAGTTGGCG
TCATCGAGCGCCATCTCGAACCGACGTTGCTGGCCGTACATTTGTACGGCTCCGCAGTGGATGGCGGCCT
GAAGCCACACAGCGATATTGATTTGCTGGTTACGGTGACCGTAAGGCTTGATGAAACAACGCGGCGAGCT
TTGATCAACGACCTTTTGGAAACTTCGGCTTCCCCTGGAGAGAGCGAGATTCTCCGCGCTGTAGAAGTCA
CCATTGTTGTGCACGACGACATCATTCCGTGGCGTTATCCAGCTAAGCGCGAACTGCAATTTGGAGAATG
GCAGCGCAATGACATTCTTGCAGGTATCTTCGAGCCAGCCACGATCGACATTGATCTGGCTATCTTGCTG
ACAAAAGCAAGAGAACATAGCGTTGCCTTGGTAGGTCCAGCGGCGGAGGAACTCTTTGATCCGGTTCCTG
AACAGGATCTATTTGAGGCGCTAAATGAAACCTTAACGCTATGGAACTCGCCGCCCGACTGGGCTGGCGA
TGAGCGAAATGTAGTGCTTACGTTGTCCCGCATTTGGTACAGCGCAGTAACCGGCAAAATCGCGCCGAAG
GATGTCGCTGCCGACTGGGCAATGGAGCGCCTGCCGGCCCAGTATCAGCCCGTCATACTTGAAGCTAGAC
AGGCTTATCTTGGACAAGAAGAAGATCGCTTGGCCTCGCGCGCAGATCAGTTGGAAGAATTTGTCCATTA
CGTAAAAGGCGAGATCACCAAGGTAGTCGGCAAATAACTGTCAGACCAAGTTTACTCATATATACTTTAG
ATTGATTTAAAACTTCATTTTTAATTTAAAAGGATCTAGGTGAAGATCCTTTTTGATAATCTCATGACCA
AAATCCCTTAACGTGAGTTTTCGTTCCACTGAGCGTCAGACCCCGTAGAAAAGATCAAAGGATCTTCTTG
AGATCCTTTTTTTCTGCGCGTAATCTGCTGCTTGCAAACAAAAAAACCACCGCTACCAGCGGTGGTTTGT
TTGCCGGATCAAGAGCTACCAACTCTTTTTCCGAAGGTAACTGGCTTCAGCAGAGCGCAGATACCAAATA
CTGTTCTTCTAGTGTAGCCGTAGTTAGGCCACCACTTCAAGAACTCTGTAGCACCGCCTACATACCTCGC
TCTGCTAATCCTGTTACCAGTGGCTGCTGCCAGTGGCGATAAGTCGTGTCTTACCGGGTTGGACTCAAGA
CGATAGTTACCGGATAAGGCGCAGCGGTCGGGCTGAACGGGGGGTTCGTGCACACAGCCCAGCTTGGAGC
GAACGACCTACACCGAACTGAGATACCTACAGCGTGAGCTATGAGAAAGCGCCACGCTTCCCGAAGGGAG
AAAGGCGGACAGGTATCCGGTAAGCGGCAGGGTCGGAACAGGAGAGCGCACGAGGGAGCTTCCAGGGGGA
AACGCCTGGTATCTTTATAGTCCTGTCGGGTTTCGCCACCTCTGACTTGAGCGTCGATTTTTGTGATGCT
CGTCAGGGGGGCGGAGCCTATGGAAAAACGCCAGCAACGCGGCCTTTTTACGGTTCCTGGCCTTTTGCTG
GCCTTTTGCTCACATGTTCTTTCCTGCGTTATCCCCTGATTCTGTGGATAACCGTATTACCGCCTTTGAG
TGAGCTGATACCGCTCGCCGCAGCCGAACGACCGAGCGCAGCGAGTCAGTGAGCGAGGAAGCGGAAGAGC
GCCCAATACGCAAACCGCCTCTCCCCGCGCGTTGGCCGATTCATTAATCACTCTGTGGTCTCAAATGGGA
GGTTGAGACCACGAA
